Addgene plasmid #242076: pNQ054
Purpose: Expresses NusG as fusion with 6xHis-SUMO
Depositing lab: Olivier Duss. Depositing organization: European Molecular Biology Laboratory (EMBL), Heidelberg. Publication: Tracking transcription-translation coupling in real time. Qureshi NS, Duss O. Nature. 2025 Jan;637(8045):487-495. doi: 10.1038/s41586-024-08308-w. Epub 2024 Dec 4. PubMed 39633055.
Backbone
  Vector backbone: pESUMO
  Vector type: Bacterial Expression
Growth in bacteria
  Bacterial resistance: Ampicillin, 100 μg/mL
  Growth temperature: 37°C
  Growth strain: DH5alpha
  Copy number: Unknown
Gene/Insert
  Gene/Insert name: NusG
  Species: E. coli
  Insert size (bp): 543
  Entrez Gene: nusG (a.k.a. b3982, ECK3973)
  Tag / fusion protein: SUMO (N terminal on backbone)
  Cloning method: Gibson Cloning
  Sequencing primers: 5′ taatacgactcactataggg
Terms and licenses: Academic/Nonprofit Terms; Industry Terms: Not Available to Industry
How to cite: pNQ054 was a gift from Olivier Duss (Addgene plasmid # 242076 ; http://n2t.net/addgene:242076 ; RRID:Addgene_242076)
