[The description below was written by a language model from this plasmid's Addgene catalogue record and pLannotate feature annotations shown in this document.]
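Description:
pNQ054 is a 6,277 bp bacterial expression plasmid built on the pESUMO backbone for producing the Escherichia coli transcription factor NusG as an N-terminal 6xHis-SUMO fusion. It is a pET-style vector. It replicates from a ColE1/pMB1-family origin accompanied by the pBR322 bom region and the rop gene, which normally holds copy number down, although the record lists copy number as unknown. Selection is by ampicillin through the bla gene. An f1 origin is also present, and short tetracycline-resistance fragments flanking the lacI cassette appear to be non-functional remnants of the pBR322 lineage.

The expression cassette is driven by a T7 promoter with an adjacent lac operator and the T7 gene 10 ribosome binding site, and the plasmid carries its own lacI gene. Transcription therefore depends on a host supplying T7 RNA polymerase and is inducible with IPTG. Downstream, the yeast SMT3-derived SUMO tag is joined directly to the 543 bp nusG coding sequence, which was inserted by Gibson assembly, and the unit ends at a T7 terminator. The feature table does not annotate the 6xHis tag named in the stated purpose; it may sit in the short unannotated stretch between the RBS and SUMO. A His-tag fragment and a small solubility-tag fragment are detected after nusG. These are probably backbone-derived, and the record does not show whether they are translated.

This design generally allows affinity purification of the fusion followed by removal of the tag with a SUMO protease. The associated publication concerns real-time tracking of transcription-translation coupling, a process in which NusG is involved.
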