Features (pLannotate 1.2.2; 20 found; start..end, strand, type, name):
     73..453     +  CDS            YPB1_ECOLX: Protein predicted: Swiss-Prot protein existence level 4. From Escherichia coli.
    525..816     -  CDS            TcR (fragment): tetracycline efflux protein; tet; confers resistance to tetracycline
    831..852     -  protein_bind   CAP binding site: CAP binding activates transcription in the presence of cAMP. E. coli catabolite activator protein
    865..1947    -  CDS            lacI: lac repressor; lacI; The lac repressor binds to the lac operator to inhibit transcription in E. coli. This inhibition can be relieved by adding lactose or isopropyl-β-D-thiogalactopyranoside (IPTG).
   1948..2025    -  promoter       lacI promoter: lacI
   2033..2312    -  CDS            TcR (fragment): tetracycline efflux protein; tet; confers resistance to tetracycline
   2334..2352    +  promoter       T7 promoter: promoter for bacteriophage T7 RNA polymerase
   2353..2377    +  protein_bind   lac operator: The lac repressor binds to the lac operator to inhibit transcription in E. coli. This inhibition can be relieved by adding lactose or isopropyl-β-D-thiogalactopyranoside (IPTG). lac repressor encoded by lacI
   2392..2414    +  RBS            RBS: efficient ribosome binding site from bacteriophage T7 gene 10 (Olins and Rangwala, 1989)
   2457..2744    +  CDS            SUMO: cleavable ubiquitin-like protein tag; S. cerevisiae SMT3 (truncated and modified); modified to prevent cleavage by eukaryotic SUMO proteases
   2745..3287    +  CDS            nusG: NUSG_ECO57 - Experimental evidence at protein level: Swiss-Prot protein existence level 1. Participates in transcription elongation, termination and antitermination. In the absence of Rho, increases the rate of transcription elongation by the RNA polymerase (RNAP), probably by partially suppressing pausing. In the presence of Rho, modulates most Rho-dependent termination events by interacting with the RNAP to render the complex more susceptible to the termination activity of Rho. May be required to overcome a kinetic limitation of Rho to function at certain terminators. Also involved in riboso
   3342..3359    +  CDS            9xHis (fragment): 9xHis affinity tag
   3369..3418    +  CDS            SET1 (fragment): solubility-enhancement tag derived from T7 phage gene 10B
   3426..3473    +  terminator     T7 terminator: transcription terminator for bacteriophage T7 RNA polymerase
   3510..3938    +  rep_origin     f1 ori (sequence partly withheld): f1 bacteriophage origin of replication; arrow indicates direction of (+) strand synthesis
   3991..4095    +  promoter       AmpR promoter: bla
   4096..4956    +  CDS            AmpR: β-lactamase; bla; confers resistance to ampicillin, carbenicillin, and related antibiotics
   5127..5715    +  rep_origin     ori: high-copy-number ColE1/pMB1/pBR322/pUC origin of replication
   5901..6040    -  misc_feature   bom: basis of mobility region from pBR322
   6142..56      -  CDS            rop (across the origin): Rop protein, which maintains plasmids at low copy number; rop
>Addgene plasmid #242076 | pNQ054 | addgene full sequence | sequence record 489329 | Addgene NGS Result
GTCTGGCTTCTGATAAAGCGGGCCATGTTAAGGGCGGTTTTTTCCTGTTTGGTCACTGATGCCTCCGTGT
AAGGGGGATTTCTGTTCATGGGGGTAATGATACCGATGAAACGAGAGAGGATGCTCACGATACGGGTTAC
TGATGATGAACATGCCCGGTTACTGGAACGTTGTGAGGGTAAACAACTGGCGGTATGGATGCGGCGGGAC
CAGAGAAAAATCACTCAGGGTCAATGCCAGCGCTTCGTTAATACAGATGTAGGTGTTCCACAGGGTAGCC
AGCAGCATCCTGCGATGCAGATCCGGAACATAATGGTGCAGGGCGCTGACTTCCGCGTTTCCAGACTTTA
CGAAACACGGAAACCGAAGACCATTCATGTTGTTGCTCAGGTCGCAGACGTTTTGCAGCAGCAGTCGCTT
CACGTTCGCTCGCGTATCGGTGATTCATTCTGCTAACCAGTAAGGCAACCCCGCCAGCCTAGCCGGGTCC
TCAACGACAGGAGCACGATCATGCGCACCCGTGGGGCCGCCATGCCGGCGATAATGGCCTGCTTCTCGCC
GAAACGTTTGGTGGCGGGACCAGTGACGAAGGCTTGAGCGAGGGCGTGCAAGATTCCGAATACCGCAAGC
GACAGGCCGATCATCGTCGCGCTCCAGCGAAAGCGGTCCTCGCCGAAAATGACCCAGAGCGCTGCCGGCA
CCTGTCCTACGAGTTGCATGATAAAGAAGACAGTCATAAGTGCGGCGACGATAGTCATGCCCCGCGCCCA
CCGGAAGGAGCTGACTGGGTTGAAGGCTCTCAAGGGCATCGGTCGAGATCCCGGTGCCTAATGAGTGAGC
TAACTTACATTAATTGCGTTGCGCTCACTGCCCGCTTTCCAGTCGGGAAACCTGTCGTGCCAGCTGCATT
AATGAATCGGCCAACGCGCGGGGAGAGGCGGTTTGCGTATTGGGCGCCAGGGTGGTTTTTCTTTTCACCA
GTGAGACGGGCAACAGCTGATTGCCCTTCACCGCCTGGCCCTGAGAGAGTTGCAGCAAGCGGTCCACGCT
GGTTTGCCCCAGCAGGCGAAAATCCTGTTTGATGGTGGTTAACGGCGGGATATAACATGAGCTGTCTTCG
GTATCGTCGTATCCCACTACCGAGATATCCGCACCAACGCGCAGCCCGGACTCGGTAATGGCGCGCATTG
CGCCCAGCGCCATCTGATCGTTGGCAACCAGCATCGCAGTGGGAACGATGCCCTCATTCAGCATTTGCAT
GGTTTGTTGAAAACCGGACATGGCACTCCAGTCGCCTTCCCGTTCCGCTATCGGCTGAATTTGATTGCGA
GTGAGATATTTATGCCAGCCAGCCAGACGCAGACGCGCCGAGACAGAACTTAATGGGCCCGCTAACAGCG
CGATTTGCTGGTGACCCAATGCGACCAGATGCTCCACGCCCAGTCGCGTACCGTCTTCATGGGAGAAAAT
AATACTGTTGATGGGTGTCTGGTCAGAGACATCAAGAAATAACGCCGGAACATTAGTGCAGGCAGCTTCC
ACAGCAATGGCATCCTGGTCATCCAGCGGATAGTTAATGATCAGCCCACTGACGCGTTGCGCGAGAAGAT
TGTGCACCGCCGCTTTACAGGCTTCGACGCCGCTTCGTTCTACCATCGACACCACCACGCTGGCACCCAG
TTGATCGGCGCGAGATTTAATCGCCGCGACAATTTGCGACGGCGCGTGCAGGGCCAGACTGGAGGTGGCA
ACGCCAATCAGCAACGACTGTTTGCCCGCCAGTTGTTGTGCCACGCGGTTGGGAATGTAATTCAGCTCCG
CCATCGCCGCTTCCACTTTTTCCCGCGTTTTCGCAGAAACGTGGCTGGCCTGGTTCACCACGCGGGAAAC
GGTCTGATAAGAGACACCGGCATACTCTGCGACATCGTATAACGTTACTGGTTTCACATTCACCACCCTG
AATTGACTCTCTTCCGGGCGCTATCATGCCATACCGCGAAAGGTTTTGCGCCATTCGATGGTGTCCGGGA
TCTCGACGCTCTCCCTTATGCGACTCCTGCATTAGGAAGCAGCCCAGTAGTAGGTTGAGGCCGTTGAGCA
CCGCCGCCGCAAGGAATGGTGCATGCAAGGAGATGGCGCCCAACAGTCCCCCGGCCACGGGGCCTGCCAC
CATACCCACGCCGAAACAAGCGCTCATGAGCCCGAAGTGGCGAGCCCGATCTTCCCCATCGGTGATGTCG
GCGATATAGGCGCCAGCAACCGCACCTGTGGCGCCGGTGATGCCGGCCACGATGCGTCCGGCGTAGAGGA
TCGAGATCTCGATCCCGCGAAATTAATACGACTCACTATAGGGGAATTGTGAGCGGATAACAATTCCCCT
CTAGAAATAATTTTGTTTAACTTTAAGAAGGAGATATACCATGGGTCATCACCATCATCATCACGGGTCC
CTGCAGGACTCAGAAGTCAATCAAGAAGCTAAGCCAGAGGTCAAGCCAGAAGTCAAGCCTGAGACTCACA
TCAATTTAAAGGTGTCCGATGGATCTTCAGAGATCTTCTTCAAGATCAAAAAGACCACTCCTTTAAGAAG
GCTGATGGAAGCGTTCGCTAAAAGACAGGGTAAGGAAATGGACTCCTTAAGATTCTTGTACGACGGTATT
AGAATTCAAGCTGATCAGGCCCCTGAAGATTTGGACATGGAGGATAACGATATTATTGAGGCTCACCGCG
AACAGATTGGAGGTATGTCTGAAGCTCCTAAAAAGCGCTGGTACGTCGTTCAGGCGTTTTCCGGTTTTGA
AGGCCGCGTAGCAACGTCGCTGCGTGAGCATATCAAATTACACAACATGGAAGATTTGTTTGGTGAAGTC
ATGGTACCAACCGAAGAAGTGGTTGAAATCCGTGGCGGTCAGCGTCGCAAAAGCGAACGTAAATTCTTCC
CTGGCTACGTCCTCGTTCAGATGGTGATGAACGACGCGAGCTGGCACCTGGTGCGCAGCGTACCGCGTGT
GATGGGCTTCATCGGCGGTACTTCCGATCGTCCTGCGCCAATCAGCGATAAAGAAGTCGATGCGATTATG
AACCGCCTGCAGCAGGTTGGTGATAAGCCGCGTCCGAAAACGCTGTTTGAACCGGGTGAAATGGTCCGTG
TTAATGATGGTCCGTTCGCTGACTTCAACGGTGTTGTTGAAGAAGTGGATTACGAGAAATCTCGTCTGAA
AGTGTCTGTTTCTATCTTCGGTCGTGCGACCCCGGTAGAGCTGGACTTCAGCCAGGTTGAAAAAGCCTAA
CTAGAGGATCCGAATTCGAGCTCCGTCGACAAGCTTGCGGCCGCACTCGAGCACCACCACCACCACCACT
GAGATCCGGCTGCTAACAAAGCCCGAAAGGAAGCTGAGTTGGCTGCTGCCACCGCTGAGCAATAACTAGC
ATAACCCCTTGGGGCCTCTAAACGGGTCTTGAGGGGTTTTTTGCTGAAAGGAGGAACTATATCCGGATTG
GCGAATGGG
[124 nt withheld, positions 3510-3633]
C
[91 nt withheld, positions 3635-3725]
A
[49 nt withheld, positions 3727-3775]
CCTTTGACGTTGGAGTCCACGTTCTTT
[37 nt withheld, positions 3803-3839]
ACCCTATCTCGGTCTATTCTTTTGATTTATAAGGGATTTTGCCGATTTCGGCCTATTGGTTAAAAAATGA
GCTGATTTAACAAAAATTTAACGCGAATTTTAACAAAATATTAACGCTTACAATTTAGGTGGCACTTTTC
GGGGAAATGTGCGCGGAACCCCTATTTGTTTATTTTTCTAAATACATTCAAATATGTATCCGCTCATGAG
ACAATAACCCTGATAAATGCTTCAATAATATTGAAAAAGGAAGAGTATGAGTATTCAACATTTCCGTGTC
GCCCTTATTCCCTTTTTTGCGGCATTTTGCCTTCCTGTTTTTGCTCACCCAGAAACGCTGGTGAAAGTAA
AAGATGCTGAAGATCAGTTGGGTGCACGAGTGGGTTACATCGAACTGGATCTCAACAGCGGTAAGATCCT
TGAGAGTTTTCGCCCCGAAGAACGTTTTCCAATGATGAGCACTTTTAAAGTTCTGCTATGTGGCGCGGTA
TTATCCCGTATTGACGCCGGGCAAGAGCAACTCGGTCGCCGCATACACTATTCTCAGAATGACTTGGTTG
AGTACTCACCAGTCACAGAAAAGCATCTTACGGATGGCATGACAGTAAGAGAATTATGCAGTGCTGCCAT
AACCATGAGTGATAACACTGCGGCCAACTTACTTCTGACAACGATCGGAGGACCGAAGGAGCTAACCGCT
TTTTTGCACAACATGGGGGATCATGTAACTCGCCTTGATCGTTGGGAACCGGAGCTGAATGAAGCCATAC
CAAACGACGAGCGTGACACCACGATGCCTGCAGCAATGGCAACAACGTTGCGCAAACTATTAACTGGCGA
ACTACTTACTCTAGCTTCCCGGCAACAATTAATAGACTGGATGGAGGCGGATAAAGTTGCAGGACCACTT
CTGCGCTCGGCCCTTCCGGCTGGCTGGTTTATTGCTGATAAATCTGGAGCCGGTGAGCGTGGTTCTCGCG
GTATCATTGCAGCACTGGGGCCAGATGGTAAGCCCTCCCGTATCGTAGTTATCTACACGACGGGGAGTCA
GGCAACTATGGATGAACGAAATAGACAGATCGCTGAGATAGGTGCCTCACTGATTAAGCATTGGTAACTG
TCAGACCAAGTTTACTCATATATACTTTAGATTGATTTAAAACTTCATTTTTAATTTAAAAGGATCTAGG
TGAAGATCCTTTTTGATAATCTCATGACCAAAATCCCTTAACGTGAGTTTTCGTTCCACTGAGCGTCAGA
CCCCGTAGAAAAGATCAAAGGATCTTCTTGAGATCCTTTTTTTCTGCGCGTAATCTGCTGCTTGCAAACA
AAAAAACCACCGCTACCAGCGGTGGTTTGTTTGCCGGATCAAGAGCTACCAACTCTTTTTCCGAAGGTAA
CTGGCTTCAGCAGAGCGCAGATACCAAATACTGTCCTTCTAGTGTAGCCGTAGTTAGGCCACCACTTCAA
GAACTCTGTAGCACCGCCTACATACCTCGCTCTGCTAATCCTGTTACCAGTGGCTGCTGCCAGTGGCGAT
AAGTCGTGTCTTACCGGGTTGGACTCAAGACGATAGTTACCGGATAAGGCGCAGCGGTCGGGCTGAACGG
GGGGTTCGTGCACACAGCCCAGCTTGGAGCGAACGACCTACACCGAACTGAGATACCTACAGCGTGAGCT
ATGAGAAAGCGCCACGCTTCCCGAAGGGAGAAAGGCGGACAGGTATCCGGTAAGCGGCAGGGTCGGAACA
GGAGAGCGCACGAGGGAGCTTCCAGGGGGAAACGCCTGGTATCTTTATAGTCCTGTCGGGTTTCGCCACC
TCTGACTTGAGCGTCGATTTTTGTGATGCTCGTCAGGGGGGCGGAGCCTATGGAAAAACGCCAGCAACGC
GGCCTTTTTACGGTTCCTGGCCTTTTGCTGGCCTTTTGCTCACATGTTCTTTCCTGCGTTATCCCCTGAT
TCTGTGGATAACCGTATTACCGCCTTTGAGTGAGCTGATACCGCTCGCCGCAGCCGAACGACCGAGCGCA
GCGAGTCAGTGAGCGAGGAAGCGGAAGAGCGCCTGATGCGGTATTTTCTCCTTACGCATCTGTGCGGTAT
TTCACACCGCAATGGTGCACTCTCAGTACAATCTGCTCTGATGCCGCATAGTTAAGCCAGTATACACTCC
GCTATCGCTACGTGACTGGGTCATGGCTGCGCCCCGACACCCGCCAACACCCGCTGACGCGCCCTGACGG
GCTTGTCTGCTCCCGGCATCCGCTTACAGACAAGCTGTGACCGTCTCCGGGAGCTGCATGTGTCAGAGGT
TTTCACCGTCATCACCGAAACGCGCGAGGCAGCTGCGGTAAAGCTCATCAGCGTGGTCGTGAAGCGATTC
ACAGATGTCTGCCTGTTCATCCGCGTCCAGCTCGTTGAGTTTCTCCAGAAGCGTTAAT
